>Addgene plasmid #83865 | pDONR-IAA31_no stop | depositor full sequence | sequence record 161931 | pDONR-IAA31_no stop sequence 3024 bps
CTTTCCTGCGTTATCCCCTGATTCTGTGGATAACCGTATTACCGCCTTTGAGTGAGCTGATACCGCTCGC
CGCAGCCGAACGACCGAGCGCAGCGAGTCAGTGAGCGAGGAAGCGGAAGAGCGCCCAATACGCAAACCGC
CTCTCCCCGCGCGTTGGCCGATTCATTAATGCAGCTGGCACGACAGGTTTCCCGACTGGAAAGCGGGCAG
TGAGCGCAACGCAATTAATACGCGTACCGCTAGCCAGGAAGAGTTTGTAGAAACGCAAAAAGGCCATCCG
TCAGGATGGCCTTCTGCTTAGTTTGATGCCTGGCAGTTTATGGCGGGCGTCCTGCCCGCCACCCTCCGGG
CCGTTGCTTCACAACGTTCAAATCCGCTCCCGGCGGATTTGTCCTACTCAGGAGAGCGTTCACCGACAAA
CAACAGATAAAACGAAAGGCCCAGTCTTCCGACTGAGCCTTTCGTTTTATTTGATGCCTGGCAGTTCCCT
ACTCTCGCGTTAACGCTAGCATGGATGTTTTCCCAGTCACGACGTTGTAAAACGACGGCCAGTCTTAAGC
TCGGGCCCCAAATAATGATTTTATTTTGACTGATAGTGACCTGTTCGTTGCAACAAATTGATGAGCAATG
CTTTTTTATAATGCCAACTTTGTACAAAAAAGCAGGCTTCAAAATGGAGGTCTCTAACTCTTGTTCTTCA
TTTTCTTCATCCTCTGTCGACAGTACTAAACCTTCTCCTTCTGAATCTTCTGTTAATCTCTCCCTTAGTC
TCACATTTCCTTCTACTTCTCCACAAAGAGAAGCAAGACAAGATTGGCCACCGATAAAGTCTAGATTAAG
AGATACACTAAAGGGTCGTCGTCTTCTTCGTCGTGGTGATGACACTTCTCTCTTTGTTAAGGTTTATATG
GAAGGTGTTCCCATTGGAAGAAAACTCGACCTTTGCGTATTCTCAGGCTACGAGAGTCTATTAGAAAATC
TCTCTCACATGTTCGATACTTCAATCATCTGCGGTAATCGAGATCGAAAACATCATGTTTTGACATATGA
AGACAAGGATGGAGATTGGATGATGGTCGGAGATATTCCATGGGATATGTTTCTTGAAACCGTGAGAAGA
CTAAAGATCACGAGACCGGAGAGGTATCACCCAGCTTTCTTGTACAAAGTTGGCATTATAAGAAAGCATT
GCTTATCAATTTGTTGCAACGAACAGGTCACTATCAGTCAAAATAAAATCATTATTTGCCATCCAGCTGA
TATCCCCTATAGTGAGTCGTATTACATGGTCATAGCTGTTTCCTGGCAGCTCTGGCCCGTGTCTCAAAAT
CTCTGATGTTACATTGCACAAGATAAAATAATATCATCATGAACAATAAAACTGTCTGCTTACATAAACA
GTAATACAAGGGGTGTTATGAGCCATATTCAACGGGAAACGTCGAGGCCGCGATTAAATTCCAACATGGA
TGCTGATTTATATGGGTATAAATGGGCTCGCGATAATGTCGGGCAATCAGGTGCGACAATCTATCGCTTG
TATGGGAAGCCCGATGCGCCAGAGTTGTTTCTGAAACATGGCAAAGGTAGCGTTGCCAATGATGTTACAG
ATGAGATGGTCAGACTAAACTGGCTGACGGAATTTATGCCTCTTCCGACCATCAAGCATTTTATCCGTAC
TCCTGATGATGCATGGTTACTCACCACTGCGATCCCCGGAAAAACAGCATTCCAGGTATTAGAAGAATAT
CCTGATTCAGGTGAAAATATTGTTGATGCGCTGGCAGTGTTCCTGCGCCGGTTGCATTCGATTCCTGTTT
GTAATTGTCCTTTTAACAGCGATCGCGTATTTCGTCTCGCTCAGGCGCAATCACGAATGAATAACGGTTT
GGTTGATGCGAGTGATTTTGATGACGAGCGTAATGGCTGGCCTGTTGAACAAGTCTGGAAAGAAATGCAT
AAACTTTTGCCATTCTCACCGGATTCAGTCGTCACTCATGGTGATTTCTCACTTGATAACCTTATTTTTG
ACGAGGGGAAATTAATAGGTTGTATTGATGTTGGACGAGTCGGAATCGCAGACCGATACCAGGATCTTGC
CATCCTATGGAACTGCCTCGGTGAGTTTTCTCCTTCATTACAGAAACGGCTTTTTCAAAAATATGGTATT
GATAATCCTGATATGAATAAATTGCAGTTTCATTTGATGCTCGATGAGTTTTTCTAATCAGAATTGGTTA
ATTGGTTGTAACACTGGCAGAGCATTACGCTGACTTGACGGGACGGCGCAAGCTCATGACCAAAATCCCT
TAACGTGAGTTACGCGTCGTTCCACTGAGCGTCAGACCCCGTAGAAAAGATCAAAGGATCTTCTTGAGAT
CCTTTTTTTCTGCGCGTAATCTGCTGCTTGCAAACAAAAAAACCACCGCTACCAGCGGTGGTTTGTTTGC
CGGATCAAGAGCTACCAACTCTTTTTCCGAAGGTAACTGGCTTCAGCAGAGCGCAGATACCAAATACTGT
TCTTCTAGTGTAGCCGTAGTTAGGCCACCACTTCAAGAACTCTGTAGCACCGCCTACATACCTCGCTCTG
CTAATCCTGTTACCAGTGGCTGCTGCCAGTGGCGATAAGTCGTGTCTTACCGGGTTGGACTCAAGACGAT
AGTTACCGGATAAGGCGCAGCGGTCGGGCTGAACGGGGGGTTCGTGCACACAGCCCAGCTTGGAGCGAAC
GACCTACACCGAACTGAGATACCTACAGCGTGAGCTATGAGAAAGCGCCACGCTTCCCGAAGGGAGAAAG
GCGGACAGGTATCCGGTAAGCGGCAGGGTCGGAACAGGAGAGCGCACGAGGGAGCTTCCAGGGGGAAACG
CCTGGTATCTTTATAGTCCTGTCGGGTTTCGCCACCTCTGACTTGAGCGTCGATTTTTGTGATGCTCGTC
AGGGGGGCGGAGCCTATGGAAAAACGCCAGCAACGCGGCCTTTTTACGGTTCCTGGCCTTTTGCTGGCCT
TTTGCTCACATGTT
Features (pLannotate 1.2.2; 10 found; start..end, strand, type, name):
    121..213     +  CDS            lacI (fragment): lac repressor; lacI; The lac repressor binds to the lac operator to inhibit transcription in E. coli. This inhibition can be relieved by adding lactose or isopropyl-β-D-thiogalactopyranoside (IPTG).
    268..295     -  terminator     rrnB T2 terminator: transcription terminator T2 from the E. coli rrnB gene
    427..470     +  terminator     rrnB T1 terminator: Escherichia coli rrnB; transcription terminator T1 from the E. coli rrnB gene
    517..553     -  CDS            lacZα (fragment): LacZα fragment of β-galactosidase; lacZ fragment
    569..668     +  protein_bind   attL1: mutant version of attL; recombination site for the Gateway® LR reaction LR Clonase™
    674..1147    +  CDS            IAA31: IAA31_ARATH - Experimental evidence at protein level: Swiss-Prot protein existence level 1. Aux/IAA proteins are short-lived transcriptional factors that function as repressors of early auxin response genes at low auxin concentrations. Repression is thought to result from the interaction with auxin response factors (ARFs), proteins that bind to the auxin- responsive promoter element (AuxRE). Formation of heterodimers with ARF proteins may alter their ability to modulate early auxin response genes expression. From Arabidopsis thaliana (Mouse-ear cress).
   1149..1248    -  protein_bind   attL2: mutant version of attL; recombination site for the Gateway® LR reaction LR Clonase™
   1266..1284    -  promoter       T7 promoter: promoter for bacteriophage T7 RNA polymerase
   1418..2227    +  CDS            KanR: aminoglycoside phosphotransferase; aph(3')-Ia; confers resistance to kanamycin in bacteria or G418 (Geneticin®) in eukaryotes
   2374..2962    +  rep_origin     ori: high-copy-number ColE1/pMB1/pBR322/pUC origin of replication
