[The description below was written by a language model from this plasmid's Addgene catalogue record and pLannotate feature annotations shown in this document.]
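Description:
pDONR-IAA31_no stop is a Gateway entry clone built in the Invitrogen pDONR221 backbone, carrying the coding sequence of the Arabidopsis thaliana gene IAA31 (AT3G17600, indole-3-acetic acid inducible 31) with its stop codon removed. Although catalogued as a donor vector, the annotated sequence (about 3 kb) shows the insert flanked by attL1 and attL2 sites. This is the arrangement left after a BP reaction and the substrate for LR Clonase-mediated transfer into attR-containing destination vectors. The plasmid is maintained in E. coli through a high-copy ColE1/pUC-type origin and selected with kanamycin via an aminoglycoside phosphotransferase (KanR) gene.

The IAA31 open reading frame sits directly between the two attL sites. rrnB T1 and T2 transcription terminators lie upstream of attL1, insulating the insert from read-through transcription in bacteria. A T7 promoter lies just beyond attL2, pointing back towards the insert, and short lacI and lacZα fragments are backbone remnants with no functional role. No promoter for expression in plants, yeast or other eukaryotes is present, so expression depends entirely on the destination vector chosen.

IAA31 belongs to the Aux/IAA family of short-lived transcriptional repressors that interact with auxin response factors and restrain early auxin-responsive genes at low auxin levels. Omitting the stop codon allows translation to continue through the recombination site, so the clone is suited to building C-terminal fusions to tags or reporters supplied by a destination vector. The associated publication concerns a synthetic approach to studying the tunability of auxin signalling, but the record does not specify which fusions or destination vectors were used.
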