Addgene plasmid #83865: pDONR-IAA31_no stop
Purpose: Gateway donor vector for IAA31 with no stop codon
Depositing lab: Jennifer Nemhauser. Depositing organization: University of Washington. Publication: A synthetic approach reveals extensive tunability of auxin signaling. Havens KA, Guseman JM, Jang SS, Pierre-Jerome E, Bolten N, Klavins E, Nemhauser JL. Plant Physiol. 2012 Sep;160(1):135-42. doi: 10.1104/pp.112.202184. Epub 2012 Jul 27. PubMed 22843664.
Backbone
  Vector backbone: pDONR221
  Backbone manufacturer: Invitrogen
  Vector type: Gateway Donor vector
Growth in bacteria
  Bacterial resistance: Kanamycin, 50 μg/mL
  Growth temperature: 37°C
  Growth strain: DH5alpha
  Copy number: Unknown
Gene/Insert
  Gene/Insert name: NP_188387.1
  Species: A. thaliana (mustard weed)
  Mutation: no stop codon
  Entrez Gene: IAA31 (a.k.a. AT3G17600, indole-3-acetic acid inducible 31)
  Cloning method: Gateway Cloning
  Sequencing primers: 5′ M13F; 3′ M13R
Terms and licenses: Academic/Nonprofit Terms; Industry Terms: Not Available to Industry
How to cite: pDONR-IAA31_no stop was a gift from Jennifer Nemhauser (Addgene plasmid # 83865 ; http://n2t.net/addgene:83865 ; RRID:Addgene_83865)
