>Addgene plasmid #83865 | pDONR-IAA31_no stop | addgene partial sequence | sequence record 161371 | M13pUC-Fwd 5'-CCCAGTCACGACGTTGTAAAACG-3'
CCAAATAATGATTTTATTTTGACTGATAGTGACCTGTTCGTTGCAACAAATTGATGAGCAATGCTTTTTT
ATAATGCCAACTTTGTACAAAAAAGCAGGCTTCAAAATGGAGGTCTCTAACTCTTGTTCTTCATTTTCTT
CATCCTCTGTCGACAGTACTAAACCTTCTCCTTCTGAATCTTCTGTTAATCTCTCCCTTAGTCTCACATT
TCCTTCTACTTCTCCACAAAGAGAAGCAAGACAAGATTGGCCACCGATAAAGTCTAGATTAAGAGATACA
CTAAAGGGTCGTCGTCTTCTTCGTCGTGGTGATGACACTTCTCTCTTTGTTAAGGTTTATATGGAAGGTG
TTCCCATTGGAAGAAAACTCGACCTTTGCGTATTCTCAGGCTACGAGAGTCTATTAGAAAATCTCTCTCA
CATGTTCGATACTTCAATCATCTGCGGTAATCGAGATCGAAAACATCATGTTTTGACATATGAAGACAAG
GATGGAGATTGGATGATGGTCGGAGATATTCCATGGGATATGTTTCTTGAAACCGTGAGAAGACTAAAGA
TCACGAGACCGGAGAGGTATCACCCAGCTTTCTTGTACAAAGTTGGCATTATAAGAAAGCATTGCTTATC
AATTTGTTGCAACGAACAGGTCACTATCAGTCAAAATAAAATCATTATTTGCCATCCAGCTGATATCCCC
TATAGTGAGTCGTATTACATGGTCATAGCTGTTTCCTGGCAGCTCTGGCCCGTGTCTCAAAATCTCTGAT
GTTACATTGCACAAGATAAAA
